>Addgene plasmid #22238 | peCALWY-6 | addgene partial sequence | sequence record 28121 | 22238 with ATOX-F
AGGAGTTAGTATGACATTGACCTGCCCAACAAGAAGGTCTGCATTGAATCTGAGCACAGCATGGACACTC
TGCTTGCAACCCTGAAGAAAACAGGAAAGACTGTTTCCTACCTTGGCCTTGAGCTCATTCGTGGCGGATC
CGGCGGCAGCGGCGGATCCGGTGGAAGCGGTGGATCCGGGGGTCCGCGGATGCAGGGCACATGCAGTACC
ACTCTGATTGCCATTGCCGGCATGACCTGTGCATCCAGTGTCCATTCCATTGAAGGCATGATCTCCCAAC
TGGAAGGGGTGCAGCAAATATCGGTGTCTTTGGCCGAAGGGACTGCAACAGTTCTTTATAATCCCGCTGT
AATTAGCCCAGAAGAACTCAGAGCTGCTATAGAAGACATGGGATTTGAGGCTTCAGTCTCGGTACCCATG
GTGAGCAAGGGCGAGGAGCTGTTCACCGGGGTGGTGCCCATCCTGGTCGAGCTGGACGGCGACGTAAACG
GCCACAAGTTCAGCGTGTCCGGCGAGGGCGAGGGCGATGCCACCTACGGCAAGCTGACCCTGAAGTTCAT
CTGCACCACCGGCAAGCTGCCCGTGCCCTGGCCCACCCTCGTGACCACCTTCGGCTACGGCCTGATGTGC
TTCGCCCGCTACCCCGACCACATGAAGCAGCACGACTTCTTCAAG
