>Addgene plasmid #22238 | peCALWY-6 | addgene partial sequence | sequence record 28122 | 22238 with CMV-F
GAGCTGGTTTAGTGANCGTCAGATCCGCTAGCGCCGCCACCATGGGCCATATGGTGAGCAAGGGCGAGGA
GCTGTTCACCGGGGTGGTGCCCATCCTGGTCGAGCTGGACGGCGACGTAAACGGCCACAAGTTCAGCGTG
TCCGGCGAGGGCGAGGGCGATGCCACCTACGGCAAGCTGACCCTGAAGTTCATCTGCACCACCGGTAAGC
TGCCCGTGCCCTGGCCCACCCTCGTGACCACCCTGACCTGGGGCGTGCAGTGCTTCGCCCGCTACCCCGA
CCACATGAAGCAGCACGACTTCTTCAAGTCCGCCATGCCCGAAGGCTACGTCCAGGAGCGCACCATCTTC
TTCAAGGACGACGGCAACTACAAGACCCGCGCCGAGGTGAAGTTCGAGGGCGACACACTGGTGAACCGCA
TCGAGCTGAAGGGCATCGACTTCAAGGAGGACGGCAACATCCTGGGGCACAAGCTGGAGTACAACGCCAT
CAGCGACAACGTCTATATCACCGCCGACAAGCAGAAGAACGGCATCAAGGCCAACTTCAAGATCCGCCAC
AACATCGAGGACGGCAGCGTGCAGCTCGCCGACCACTACCAGCAGAACACCCCCATCGGCGACGGCCCCG
TGCTGCTGCCCGACAACCACTACCTGAGCNCNNNNTCCGCCCCTGNTTCAAAAGACCCCAAACGAGAAAG
CGCGATCACATGGTCCTGCTGGGAGTTCCCTGACCGCCGGCCGGG
