[The description below was written by a language model from this plasmid's Addgene catalogue record.]
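Description:
peCALWY-6 is a mammalian expression plasmid built on a Clontech pCMV backbone of about 3.9 kb, carrying a roughly 2.1 kb insert that encodes eCALWY-6, a genetically encoded FRET sensor for Zn(II). It is maintained as a high-copy plasmid in E. coli under kanamycin selection. It also carries a neomycin resistance marker, so transfected mammalian cells can be selected with G418. The insert sits between NheI and NotI sites, both of which were preserved during cloning. The listing of a CMV promoter sequencing primer, together with the backbone name, indicates that expression is driven by the CMV promoter, although no feature table is supplied to confirm the arrangement of regulatory elements or the origin of replication.

The record describes the insert as a combination of human sequence, linked to the copper chaperone gene ATOX1, and GFP-derived fluorescent proteins, but it does not name the specific fluorescent variants or list every metal-binding domain. In a sensor of this type, metal-binding domains are joined by a flexible linker and flanked by donor and acceptor fluorescent proteins. Zinc binding changes the conformation and therefore the energy transfer efficiency, giving a ratiometric readout. eCALWY-6 carries a C416S mutation and is stated to be identical to peCALWY-4 except that its linker consists of three GGSGGS repeats. Such differences in linker length within a sensor series are generally used to tune metal affinity, though the record gives no affinity values. According to the associated publication title, the construct is intended for monitoring intracellular Zn(II) homeostasis in living cells.
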