Addgene plasmid #22238: peCALWY-6
Depositing lab: Maarten Merkx. Depositing organization: Technische Universiteit Eindhoven. Publication: Genetically encoded FRET sensors to monitor intracellular Zn(2+) homeostasis. Vinkenborg JL, Nicolson TJ, Bellomo EA, Koay MS, Rutter GA, Merkx M. Nat Methods. 2009 Oct;6(10):737-40. doi: 10.1038/nmeth.1368. PubMed 19718032.
Backbone
  Vector backbone: pCMV (Clontech)
  Backbone size w/o insert (bp): 3900
  Vector type: Mammalian Expression
  Selectable markers: Neomycin (select with G418)
Growth in bacteria
  Bacterial resistance: Kanamycin, 50 μg/mL
  Growth temperature: 37°C
  Growth strain: DH5alpha
  Growth instructions: E.coli nova blue LB culture medium 30 ug/ml kanamycin Culture overnight, 37 C/250 rpm
  Copy number: High Copy
Gene/Insert
  Gene/Insert name: eCALWY6 Zn(II) sensor
  Species: H. sapiens (human); GFP's
  Insert size (bp): 2100
  Mutation: C416S mutation Identical to peCALWY-4, but linker consists of 3 GGSGGS repeats
  Entrez Gene: ATOX1 (a.k.a. ATX1, HAH1)
  Cloning method: Restriction Enzyme; 5′ cloning site NheI (not destroyed); 3′ cloning site NotI (not destroyed)
  Sequencing primers: 5′ CMV promotor; 3′ CMV terminator
Terms and licenses: Academic/Nonprofit Terms; Industry Terms: Not Available to Industry
How to cite: peCALWY-6 was a gift from Maarten Merkx (Addgene plasmid # 22238 ; http://n2t.net/addgene:22238 ; RRID:Addgene_22238)
